LOCUS       Exported 3960 bp ds-DNA circular SYN 13-MAY-2021
DEFINITION  pMVP L3-L2 entry plasmid, contains eGFP + WPRE for 3- or 4-component
            MultiSite Gateway Pro assembly. Allows C-term eGFP fusion to gene of
            interest in lentivirus vectors..
ACCESSION   .
VERSION     .
KEYWORDS    LC801: pMVP (L3-L2) eGFP + WPRE
SOURCE      synthetic DNA construct
  ORGANISM  synthetic DNA construct
REFERENCE   1 (bases 1 to 3960)
  AUTHORS   Haldeman JM, Conway AE, Arlotto ME, Slentz DH, Muoio DM, Becker TC,
            Newgard CB
  TITLE     Creation of versatile cloning platforms for transgene expression and
            dCas9-based epigenome editing.
  JOURNAL   Nucleic Acids Res. 2018 Dec 27. pii: 5264291. doi:
            10.1093/nar/gky1286.
  PUBMED    30590691
REFERENCE   2 (bases 1 to 3960)
  AUTHORS   .
  TITLE     Direct Submission
  JOURNAL   Exported May 13, 2021 from SnapGene Server 1.1.58
            http://www.snapgene.com
FEATURES             Location/Qualifiers
     source          1..3960
                     /organism="synthetic DNA construct"
                     /mol_type="other DNA"
     primer_bind     92..109
                     /label=L4440
                     /note="L4440 vector, forward primer"
     terminator      268..295
                     /label=rrnB T2 terminator
                     /note="transcription terminator T2 from the E. coli rrnB
                     gene"
     terminator      387..473
                     /gene="Escherichia coli rrnB"
                     /label=rrnB T1 terminator
                     /note="transcription terminator T1 from the E. coli rrnB
                     gene"
     primer_bind     522..544
                     /label=M13/pUC Forward
                     /note="In lacZ gene"
     primer_bind     536..553
                     /label=M13 Forward
                     /note="In lacZ gene. Also called M13-F20 or M13 (-21)
                     Forward"
     primer_bind     537..553
                     /label=M13 fwd
                     /note="common sequencing primer, one of multiple similar
                     variants"
     protein_bind    570..665
                     /gene="mutant version of attL"
                     /label=attL3
                     /bound_moiety="LR Clonase(TM)"
                     /note="recombination site for the Gateway(R) LR reaction"
     CDS             680..1399
                     /codon_start=1
                     /product="the original enhanced GFP (Yang et al., 1996)"
                     /label=EGFP
                     /note="mammalian codon-optimized"
                     /translation="MVSKGEELFTGVVPILVELDGDVNGHKFSVSGEGEGDATYGKLTL
                     KFICTTGKLPVPWPTLVTTLTYGVQCFSRYPDHMKQHDFFKSAMPEGYVQERTIFFKDD
                     GNYKTRAEVKFEGDTLVNRIELKGIDFKEDGNILGHKLEYNYNSHNVYIMADKQKNGIK
                     VNFKIRHNIEDGSVQLADHYQQNTPIGDGPVLLPDNHYLSTQSALSKDPNEKRDHMVLL
                     EFVTAAGITLGMDELYK"
     CDS             680..1396
                     /codon_start=1
                     /product="enhanced GFP"
                     /label=EGFP
                     /translation="MVSKGEELFTGVVPILVELDGDVNGHKFSVSGEGEGDATYGKLTL
                     KFICTTGKLPVPWPTLVTTLTYGVQCFSRYPDHMKQHDFFKSAMPEGYVQERTIFFKDD
                     GNYKTRAEVKFEGDTLVNRIELKGIDFKEDGNILGHKLEYNYNSHNVYIMADKQKNGIK
                     VNFKIRHNIEDGSVQLADHYQQNTPIGDGPVLLPDNHYLSTQSALSKDPNEKRDHMVLL
                     EFVTAAGITLGMDELYK"
     primer_bind     complement(725..746)
                     /label=EGFP-N
                     /note="EGFP, reverse primer"
     primer_bind     complement(986..1005)
                     /label=EXFP-R
                     /note="For distinguishing EGFP variants, reverse primer"
     primer_bind     1333..1354
                     /label=EGFP-C
                     /note="EGFP, forward primer"
     misc_feature    1456..2044
                     /label=WPRE
                     /note="woodchuck hepatitis virus posttranscriptional
                     regulatory element"
     primer_bind     complement(1509..1529)
                     /label=WPRE-R
                     /note="WPRE, reverse primer"
     CDS             complement(1927..1938)
                     /codon_start=1
                     /product="Factor Xa recognition and cleavage site"
                     /label=Factor Xa site
                     /translation="IEGR"
     protein_bind    complement(2072..2171)
                     /gene="mutant version of attL"
                     /label=attL2
                     /bound_moiety="LR Clonase(TM)"
                     /note="recombination site for the Gateway(R) LR reaction"
     primer_bind     complement(2201..2220)
                     /label=T7
                     /note="T7 promoter, forward primer"
     promoter        complement(2202..2220)
                     /label=T7 promoter
                     /note="promoter for bacteriophage T7 RNA polymerase"
     primer_bind     complement(2225..2241)
                     /label=M13 rev
                     /note="common sequencing primer, one of multiple similar
                     variants"
     primer_bind     complement(2225..2241)
                     /label=M13 Reverse
                     /note="In lacZ gene. Also called M13-rev"
     primer_bind     complement(2343..2362)
                     /label=pENTR-R
                     /note="pENTR vectors, reverse primer"
     CDS             2354..3163
                     /codon_start=1
                     /gene="aph(3')-Ia"
                     /product="aminoglycoside phosphotransferase"
                     /label=KanR
                     /note="confers resistance to kanamycin in bacteria or G418
                     (Geneticin(R)) in eukaryotes"
                     /translation="MSHIQRETSRPRLNSNMDADLYGYKWARDNVGQSGATIYRLYGKP
                     DAPELFLKHGKGSVANDVTDEMVRLNWLTEFMPLPTIKHFIRTPDDAWLLTTAIPGKTA
                     FQVLEEYPDSGENIVDALAVFLRRLHSIPVCNCPFNSDRVFRLAQAQSRMNNGLVDASD
                     FDDERNGWPVEQVWKEMHKLLPFSPDSVVTHGDFSLDNLIFDEGKLIGCIDVGRVGIAD
                     RYQDLAILWNCLGEFSPSLQKRLFQKYGIDNPDMNKLQFHLMLDEFF"
     primer_bind     complement(2421..2440)
                     /label=Kan-R
                     /note="Kanamycin resistance gene, reverse primer"
     rep_origin      3310..3898
                     /direction=RIGHT
                     /label=ori
                     /note="high-copy-number ColE1/pMB1/pBR322/pUC origin of
                     replication"
     primer_bind     3799..3818
                     /label=pBR322ori-F
                     /note="pBR322 origin, forward primer"
ORIGIN
        1 ctttcctgcg ttatcccctg attctgtgga taaccgtatt accgcctttg agtgagctga
       61 taccgctcgc cgcagccgaa cgaccgagcg cagcgagtca gtgagcgagg aagcggaaga
      121 gcgcccaata cgcaaaccgc ctctccccgc gcgttggccg attcattaat gcagctggca
      181 cgacaggttt cccgactgga aagcgggcag tgagcgcaac gcaattaata cgcgtaccgc
      241 tagccaggaa gagtttgtag aaacgcaaaa aggccatccg tcaggatggc cttctgctta
      301 gtttgatgcc tggcagttta tggcgggcgt cctgcccgcc accctccggg ccgttgcttc
      361 acaacgttca aatccgctcc cggcggattt gtcctactca ggagagcgtt caccgacaaa
      421 caacagataa aacgaaaggc ccagtcttcc gactgagcct ttcgttttat ttgatgcctg
      481 gcagttccct actctcgcgt taacgctagc atggatgttt tcccagtcac gacgttgtaa
      541 aacgacggcc agtcttaagc tcgggcccca aataatgatt ttattttgac tgatagtgac
      601 ctgttcgttg caacaaattg atgagcaatg cttttttata atgccaactt tgtataataa
      661 agttggtggc ggcggatcca tggtgagcaa gggcgaggag ctgttcaccg gggtggtgcc
      721 catcctggtc gagctggacg gcgacgtaaa cggccacaag ttcagcgtgt ccggcgaggg
      781 cgagggcgat gccacctacg gcaagctgac cctgaagttc atctgcacca ccggcaagct
      841 gcccgtgccc tggcccaccc tcgtgaccac cctgacctac ggcgtgcagt gcttcagccg
      901 ctaccccgac cacatgaagc agcacgactt cttcaagtcc gccatgcccg aaggctacgt
      961 ccaggagcgc accatcttct tcaaggacga cggcaactac aagacccgcg ccgaggtgaa
     1021 gttcgagggc gacaccctgg tgaaccgcat cgagctgaag ggcatcgact tcaaggagga
     1081 cggcaacatc ctggggcaca agctggagta caactacaac agccacaacg tctatatcat
     1141 ggccgacaag cagaagaacg gcatcaaggt gaacttcaag atccgccaca acatcgagga
     1201 cggcagcgtg cagctcgccg accactacca gcagaacacc cccatcggcg acggccccgt
     1261 gctgctgccc gacaaccact acctgagcac ccagtccgcc ctgagcaaag accccaacga
     1321 gaagcgcgat cacatggtcc tgctggagtt cgtgaccgcc gccgggatca ctctcggcat
     1381 ggacgagctg tacaagtaag aattctgaag cttagcctag agctcctata gtgagaccgg
     1441 ttagtaatga tcgacaatca acctctggat tacaaaattt gtgaaagatt gactggtatt
     1501 cttaactatg ttgctccttt tacgctatgt ggatacgctg ctttaatgcc tttgtatcat
     1561 gctattgctt cccgtatggc tttcattttc tcctccttgt ataaatcctg gttgctgtct
     1621 ctttatgagg agttgtggcc cgttgtcagg caacgtggcg tggtgtgcac tgtgtttgct
     1681 gacgcaaccc ccactggttg gggcattgcc accacctgtc agctcctttc cgggactttc
     1741 gctttccccc tccctattgc cacggcggaa ctcatcgccg cctgccttgc ccgctgctgg
     1801 acaggggctc ggctgttggg cactgacaat tccgtggtgt tgtcggggaa gctgacgtcc
     1861 tttccatggc tgctcgcctg tgttgccacc tggattctgc gcgggacgtc cttctgctac
     1921 gtcccttcgg ccctcaatcc agcggacctt ccttcccgcg gcctgctgcc ggctctgcgg
     1981 cctcttccgc gtcttcgcct tcgccctcag acgagtcgga tctccctttg ggccgcctcc
     2041 ccgcctggcg atggtactgt cctagtacct gacccagctt tcttgtacaa agttggcatt
     2101 ataagaaagc attgcttatc aatttgttgc aacgaacagg tcactatcag tcaaaataaa
     2161 atcattattt gccatccagc tgcagggcgg ccgcgatatc ccctatagtg agtcgtatta
     2221 catggtcata gctgtttcct ggcagctctg gcccgtgtct caaaatctct gatgttacat
     2281 tgcacaagat aaaaatatat catcatgaac aataaaactg tctgcttaca taaacagtaa
     2341 tacaaggggt gttatgagcc atattcaacg ggaaacgtcg aggccgcgat taaattccaa
     2401 catggatgct gatttatatg ggtataaatg ggctcgcgat aatgtcgggc aatcaggtgc
     2461 gacaatctat cgcttgtatg ggaagcccga tgcgccagag ttgtttctga aacatggcaa
     2521 aggtagcgtt gccaatgatg ttacagatga gatggtcaga ctaaactggc tgacggaatt
     2581 tatgcctctt ccgaccatca agcattttat ccgtactcct gatgatgcat ggttactcac
     2641 cactgcgatc cccggaaaaa cagcattcca ggtattagaa gaatatcctg attcaggtga
     2701 aaatattgtt gatgcgctgg cagtgttcct gcgccggttg cattcgattc ctgtttgtaa
     2761 ttgtcctttt aacagcgatc gcgtatttcg tctcgctcag gcgcaatcac gaatgaataa
     2821 cggtttggtt gatgcgagtg attttgatga cgagcgtaat ggctggcctg ttgaacaagt
     2881 ctggaaagaa atgcataaac ttttgccatt ctcaccggat tcagtcgtca ctcatggtga
     2941 tttctcactt gataacctta tttttgacga ggggaaatta ataggttgta ttgatgttgg
     3001 acgagtcgga atcgcagacc gataccagga tcttgccatc ctatggaact gcctcggtga
     3061 gttttctcct tcattacaga aacggctttt tcaaaaatat ggtattgata atcctgatat
     3121 gaataaattg cagtttcatt tgatgctcga tgagtttttc taatcagaat tggttaattg
     3181 gttgtaacac tggcagagca ttacgctgac ttgacgggac ggcgcaagct catgaccaaa
     3241 atcccttaac gtgagttacg cgtcgttcca ctgagcgtca gaccccgtag aaaagatcaa
     3301 aggatcttct tgagatcctt tttttctgcg cgtaatctgc tgcttgcaaa caaaaaaacc
     3361 accgctacca gcggtggttt gtttgccgga tcaagagcta ccaactcttt ttccgaaggt
     3421 aactggcttc agcagagcgc agataccaaa tactgttctt ctagtgtagc cgtagttagg
     3481 ccaccacttc aagaactctg tagcaccgcc tacatacctc gctctgctaa tcctgttacc
     3541 agtggctgct gccagtggcg ataagtcgtg tcttaccggg ttggactcaa gacgatagtt
     3601 accggataag gcgcagcggt cgggctgaac ggggggttcg tgcacacagc ccagcttgga
     3661 gcgaacgacc tacaccgaac tgagatacct acagcgtgag ctatgagaaa gcgccacgct
     3721 tcccgaaggg agaaaggcgg acaggtatcc ggtaagcggc agggtcggaa caggagagcg
     3781 cacgagggag cttccagggg gaaacgcctg gtatctttat agtcctgtcg ggtttcgcca
     3841 cctctgactt gagcgtcgat ttttgtgatg ctcgtcaggg gggcggagcc tatggaaaaa
     3901 cgccagcaac gcggcctttt tacggttcct ggccttttgc tggccttttg ctcacatgtt
//
