[The description below was written by a language model from this plasmid's Addgene catalogue record and the feature table of its GenBank file.]
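Description:
LC801: pMVP (L3-L2) eGFP + WPRE is a 3,960 bp Gateway entry plasmid from the pMVP modular cloning platform, built in the pDONR221 P3-P2 backbone. It is not an expression vector in its own right. It serves as a donor module for MultiSite Gateway Pro assembly and is maintained in E. coli through a high-copy ColE1/pUC-type origin, with selection by a kanamycin resistance gene (aminoglycoside phosphotransferase). The rrnB T1 and T2 terminators sit upstream of the recombination cassette and insulate it from read-through transcription from the backbone. M13 forward and reverse primer sites, together with a T7 promoter on the attL2 side, flank the insert for sequence verification.

The payload of about 1.4 kb lies between attL3 and attL2 recombination sites. It consists of a mammalian codon-optimised EGFP coding sequence followed by the woodchuck hepatitis virus posttranscriptional regulatory element (WPRE), which enhances expression of the transcripts that carry it. The cassette has no promoter of its own. In a 3- or 4-component LR Clonase reaction, the L3-L2 module takes the final position in the assembled array, downstream of separate entry modules that supply the other components, including the gene of interest. This arrangement is intended to fuse EGFP to the C-terminus of that gene, with the WPRE in the 3′ untranslated region. The record specifies lentiviral destination vectors as the intended recipients, so the module is used to make fluorescently tagged transgenes for lentiviral delivery. A short annotated Factor Xa site on the reverse strand within the WPRE is probably an incidental sequence match and not a functional element.
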