Addgene plasmid #121771: LC801: pMVP (L3-L2) eGFP + WPRE
Purpose: pMVP L3-L2 entry plasmid, contains eGFP + WPRE for 3- or 4-component MultiSite Gateway Pro assembly. Allows C-term eGFP fusion to gene of interest in lentivirus vectors.
Depositing lab: Christopher Newgard. Depositing organization: Duke University. Publication: Creation of versatile cloning platforms for transgene expression and dCas9-based epigenome editing. Haldeman JM, Conway AE, Arlotto ME, Slentz DH, Muoio DM, Becker TC, Newgard CB. Nucleic Acids Res. 2018 Dec 27. pii: 5264291. doi: 10.1093/nar/gky1286. PubMed 30590691.
Backbone
  Vector backbone: pDONR221 P3-P2
  Backbone manufacturer: Invitrogen
  Backbone size w/o insert (bp): 2555
  Vector type: Synthetic Biology ; pMVP Gateway Entry Plasmid
Growth in bacteria
  Bacterial resistance: Kanamycin, 50 μg/mL
  Growth temperature: 37°C
  Growth strain: DH5alpha
  Copy number: High Copy
Gene/Insert
  Gene/Insert name: eGFP + WPRE
  Species: Synthetic
  Insert size (bp): 1405
  Cloning method: Gateway Cloning
  Sequencing primers: 5′ M13F; 3′ M13R
Terms and licenses: Academic/Nonprofit Terms; Industry Terms: Not Available to Industry
How to cite: LC801: pMVP (L3-L2) eGFP + WPRE was a gift from Christopher Newgard (Addgene plasmid # 121771 ; http://n2t.net/addgene:121771 ; RRID:Addgene_121771)
